>Addgene plasmid #112707 | pcDNA3-FLAG-RNMT 121-476 | addgene full sequence | sequence record 217039 | Addgene NGS Result
CGATGTACGGGCCAGATATACGCGTTGACATTGATTATTGACTAGTTATTAATAGTAATCAATTACGGGG
TCATTAGTTCATAGCCCATATATGGAGTTCCGCGTTACATAACTTACGGTAAATGGCCCGCCTGGCTGAC
CGCCCAACGACCCCCGCCCATTGACGTCAATAATGACGTATGTTCCCATAGTAACGCCAATAGGGACTTT
CCATTGACGTCAATGGGTGGAGTATTTACGGTAAACTGCCCACTTGGCAGTACATCAAGTGTATCATATG
CCAAGTACGCCCCCTATTGACGTCAATGACGGTAAATGGCCCGCCTGGCATTATGCCCAGTACATGACCT
TATGGGACTTTCCTACTTGGCAGTACATCTACGTATTAGTCATCGCTATTACCATGGTGATGCGGTTTTG
GCAGTACATCAATGGGCGTGGATAGCGGTTTGACTCACGGGGATTTCCAAGTCTCCACCCCATTGACGTC
AATGGGAGTTTGTTTTGGCACCAAAATCAACGGGACTTTCCAAAATGTCGTAACAACTCCGCCCCATTGA
CGCAAATGGGCGGTAGGCGTGTACGGTGGGAGGTCTATATAAGCAGAGCTCTCTGGCTAACTAGAGAACC
CACTGCTTACTGGCTTATCGAAATTAATACGACTCACTATAGGGAGACCCAAGCTTGATGGGCGACTACA
AAGACGATGACGACAAGAGCAGCGGCCATATCGAAGGTCGTCATGATGGCACTCAAAATAAGAGAAAAAT
AGCACTTGAGGATGTTCCTGAAAAGCAGAAAAATCTGGAAGAAGGACACAGCTCAACAGTGGCTGCCCAT
TACAATGAACTTCAGGAAGTTGGTTTGGAGAAGCGTAGTCAAAGTCGTATTTTTTACCTAAGAAACTTTA
ATAATTGGATGAAAAGTGTTCTCATTGGAGAATTTTTGGAAAAGGTACGACAGAAGAAAAAACGTGATAT
CACTGTTTTGGACCTGGGATGTGGTAAAGGTGGAGATTTGCTGAAATGGAAAAAAGGAAGAATTAACAAG
CTAGTTTGTACTGATATTGCCGATGTTTCTGTCAAACAGTGTCAGCAGCGGTATGAGGACATGAAAAATC
GTCGTGATAGTGAATATATTTTCAGTGCAGAATTTATAACTGCTGACAGCTCAAAGGAACTTCTGATTGA
CAAATTTCGTGACCCACAAATGTGTTTTGACATCTGCAGTTGTCAGTTTGTCTGTCATTACTCATTTGAG
TCTTATGAGCAGGCTGACATGATGCTGAGAAATGCGTGTGAGAGACTTAGCCCTGGGGGCTATTTTATTG
GTACTACTCCCAATAGCTTTGAATTGATAAGACGCCTTGAAGCTTCAGAAACAGAATCATTTGGAAATGA
AATATATACTGTGAAATTTCAGAAGAAAGGAGATTATCCTTTATTTGGCTGCAAATATGACTTCAACTTG
GAAGGTGTTGTGGATGTTCCTGAATTCTTGGTCTATTTTCCATTGCTAAATGAAATGGCAAAGAAGTACA
ATATGAAACTAGTCTACAAAAAAACATTTCTGGAATTCTACGAAGAAAAGATTAAGAACAATGAAAATAA
AATGCTCTTAAAACGAATGCAGGCCTTGGAGCCATATCCTGCAAATGAGAGTTCTAAACTTGTCTCTGAG
AAGGTGGATGACTATGAACATGCAGCAAAGTACATGAAGAACAGTCAAGTAAGGTTACCTTTGGGAACCT
TAAGTAAATCAGAATGGGAAGCTACAAGTATTTACTTGGTGTTTGCCTTTGAGAAACAGCAGTGATGACG
AGCTCGGATCCACTAGTAACGGCCGCCAGTGTGCTGGAATTCTGCAGATATCCATCACACTGGCGGCCGC
TCGAGCATGCATCTAGAGGGCCCTATTCTATAGTGTCACCTAAATGCTAGAGCTCGCTGATCAGCCTCGA
CTGTGCCTTCTAGTTGCCAGCCATCTGTTGTTTGCCCCTCCCCCGTGCCTTCCTTGACCCTGGAAGGTGC
CACTCCCACTGTCCTTTCCTAATAAAATGAGGAAATTGCATCGCATTGTCTGAGTAGGTGTCATTCTATT
CTGGGGGGTGGGGTGGGGCAGGACAGCAAGGGGGAGGATTGGGAAGACAATAGCAGGCATGCTGGGGATG
CGGTGGGCTCTATGGCTTCTGAGGCGGAAAGAACCAGCTGGGGCTCTAGGGGGTATCCCC
[124 nt withheld, positions 2231-2354]
C
[91 nt withheld, positions 2356-2446]
A
[49 nt withheld, positions 2448-2496]
CCTTTGACGTTGGAGTCCACGTTCTTT
[37 nt withheld, positions 2524-2560]
ACCCTATCTCGGTCTATTCTTTTGATTTATAAGGGATTTTGCCGATTTCGGCCTATTGGTTAAAAAATGA
GCTGATTTAACAAAAATTTAACGCGAATTAATTCTGTGGAATGTGTGTCAGTTAGGGTGTGGAAAGTCCC
CAGGCTCCCCAGCAGGCAGAAGTATGCAAAGCATGCATCTCAATTAGTCAGCAACCAGGTGTGGAAAGTC
CCCAGGCTCCCCAGCAGGCAGAAGTATGCAAAGCATGCATCTCAATTAGTCAGCAACCATAGTCCCGCCC
CTAACTCCGCCCATCCCGCCCCTAACTCCGCCCAGTTCCGCCCATTCTCCGCCCCATGGCTGACTAATTT
TTTTTATTTATGCAGAGGCCGAGGCCGCCTCTGCCTCTGAGCTATTCCAGAAGTAGTGAGGAGGCTTTTT
TGGAGGCCTAGGCTTTTGCAAAAAGCTCCCGGGAGCTTGTATATCCATTTTCGGATCTGATCAAGAGACA
GGATGAGGATCGTTTCGCATGATTGAACAAGATGGATTGCACGCAGGTTCTCCGGCCGCTTGGGTGGAGA
GGCTATTCGGCTATGACTGGGCACAACAGACAATCGGCTGCTCTGATGCCGCCGTGTTCCGGCTGTCAGC
GCAGGGGCGCCCGGTTCTTTTTGTCAAGACCGACCTGTCCGGTGCCCTGAATGAACTGCAGGACGAGGCA
GCGCGGCTATCGTGGCTGGCCACGACGGGCGTTCCTTGCGCAGCTGTGCTCGACGTTGTCACTGAAGCGG
GAAGGGACTGGCTGCTATTGGGCGAAGTGCCGGGGCAGGATCTCCTGTCATCTCACCTTGCTCCTGCCGA
GAAAGTATCCATCATGGCTGATGCAATGCGGCGGCTGCATACGCTTGATCCGGCTACCTGCCCATTCGAC
CACCAAGCGAAACATCGCATCGAGCGAGCACGTACTCGGATGGAAGCCGGTCTTGTCGATCAGGATGATC
TGGACGAAGAGCATCAGGGGCTCGCGCCAGCCGAACTGTTCGCCAGGCTCAAGGCGCGCATGCCCGACGG
CGAGGATCTCGTCGTGACCCATGGCGATGCCTGCTTGCCGAATATCATGGTGGAAAATGGCCGCTTTTCT
GGATTCATCGACTGTGGCCGGCTGGGTGTGGCGGACCGCTATCAGGACATAGCGTTGGCTACCCGTGATA
TTGCTGAAGAGCTTGGCGGCGAATGGGCTGACCGCTTCCTCGTGCTTTACGGTATCGCCGCTCCCGATTC
GCAGCGCATCGCCTTCTATCGCCTTCTTGACGAGTTCTTCTGAGCGGGACTCTGGGGTTCGAAATGACCG
ACCAAGCGACGCCCAACCTGCCATCACGAGATTTCGATTCCACCGCCGCCTTCTATGAAAGGTTGGGCTT
CGGAATCGTTTTCCGGGACGCCGGCTGGATGATCCTCCAGCGCGGGGATCTCATGCTGGAGTTCTTCGCC
CACCCCAACTTGTTTATTGCAGCTTATAATGGTTACAAATAAAGCAATAGCATCACAAATTTCACAAATA
AAGCATTTTTTTCACTGCATTCTAGTTGTGGTTTGTCCAAACTCATCAATGTATCTTATCATGTCTGTAT
ACCGTCGACCTCTAGCTAGAGCTTGGCGTAATCATGGTCATAGCTGTTTCCTGTGTGAAATTGTTATCCG
CTCACAATTCCACACAACATACGAGCCGGAAGCATAAAGTGTAAAGCCTGGGGTGCCTAATGAGTGAGCT
AACTCACATTAATTGCGTTGCGCTCACTGCCCGCTTTCCAGTCGGGAAACCTGTCGTGCCAGCTGCATTA
ATGAATCGGCCAACGCGCGGGGAGAGGCGGTTTGCGTATTGGGCGCTCTTCCGCTTCCTCGCTCACTGAC
TCGCTGCGCTCGGTCGTTCGGCTGCGGCGAGCGGTATCAGCTCACTCAAAGGCGGTAATACGGTTATCCA
CAGAATCAGGGGATAACGCAGGAAAGAACATGTGAGCAAAAGGCCAGCAAAAGGCCAGGAACCGTAAAAA
GGCCGCGTTGCTGGCGTTTTTCCATAGGCTCCGCCCCCCTGACGAGCATCACAAAAATCGACGCTCAAGT
CAGAGGTGGCGAAACCCGACAGGACTATAAAGATACCAGGCGTTTCCCCCTGGAAGCTCCCTCGTGCGCT
CTCCTGTTCCGACCCTGCCGCTTACCGGATACCTGTCCGCCTTTCTCCCTTCGGGAAGCGTGGCGCTTTC
TCATAGCTCACGCTGTAGGTATCTCAGTTCGGTGTAGGTCGTTCGCTCCAAGCTGGGCTGTGTGCACGAA
CCCCCCGTTCAGCCCGACCGCTGCGCCTTATCCGGTAACTATCGTCTTGAGTCCAACCCGGTAAGACACG
ACTTATCGCCACTGGCAGCAGCCACTGGTAACAGGATTAGCAGAGCGAGGTATGTAGGCGGTGCTACAGA
GTTCTTGAAGTGGTGGCCTAACTACGGCTACACTAGAAGAACAGTATTTGGTATCTGCGCTCTGCTGAAG
CCAGTTACCTTCGGAAAAAGAGTTGGTAGCTCTTGATCCGGCAAACAAACCACCGCTGGTAGCGGTGGTT
TTTTTGTTTGCAAGCAGCAGATTACGCGCAGAAAAAAAGGATCTCAAGAAGATCCTTTGATCTTTTCTAC
GGGGTCTGACGCTCAGTGGAACGAAAACTCACGTTAAGGGATTTTGGTCATGAGATTATCAAAAAGGATC
TTCACCTAGATCCTTTTAAATTAAAAATGAAGTTTTAAATCAATCTAAAGTATATATGAGTAAACTTGGT
CTGACAGTTACCAATGCTTAATCAGTGAGGCACCTATCTCAGCGATCTGTCTATTTCGTTCATCCATAGT
TGCCTGACTCCCCGTCGTGTAGATAACTACGATACGGGAGGGCTTACCATCTGGCCCCAGTGCTGCAATG
ATACCGCGAGACCCACGCTCACCGGCTCCAGATTTATCAGCAATAAACCAGCCAGCCGGAAGGGCCGAGC
GCAGAAGTGGTCCTGCAACTTTATCCGCCTCCATCCAGTCTATTAATTGTTGCCGGGAAGCTAGAGTAAG
TAGTTCGCCAGTTAATAGTTTGCGCAACGTTGTTGCCATTGCTACAGGCATCGTGGTGTCACGCTCGTCG
TTTGGTATGGCTTCATTCAGCTCCGGTTCCCAACGATCAAGGCGAGTTACATGATCCCCCATGTTGTGCA
AAAAAGCGGTTAGCTCCTTCGGTCCTCCGATCGTTGTCAGAAGTAAGTTGGCCGCAGTGTTATCACTCAT
GGTTATGGCAGCACTGCATAATTCTCTTACTGTCATGCCATCCGTAAGATGCTTTTCTGTGACTGGTGAG
TACTCAACCAAGTCATTCTGAGAATAGTGTATGCGGCGACCGAGTTGCTCTTGCCCGGCGTCAATACGGG
ATAATACCGCGCCACATAGCAGAACTTTAAAAGTGCTCATCATTGGAAAACGTTCTTCGGGGCGAAAACT
CTCAAGGATCTTACCGCTGTTGAGATCCAGTTCGATGTAACCCACTCGTGCACCCAACTGATCTTCAGCA
TCTTTTACTTTCACCAGCGTTTCTGGGTGAGCAAAAACAGGAAGGCAAAATGCCGCAAAAAAGGGAATAA
GGGCGACACGGAAATGTTGAATACTCATACTCTTCCTTTTTCAATATTATTGAAGCATTTATCAGGGTTA
TTGTCTCATGAGCGGATACATATTTGAATGTATTTAGAAAAATAAACAAATAGGGGTTCCGCGCACATTT
CCCCGAAAAGTGCCACCTGACGTCGACGGATCGGGAGATCTCCCGATCCCCTATGGTGCACTCTCAGTAC
AATCTGCTCTGATGCCGCATAGTTAAGCCAGTATCTGCTCCCTGCTTGTGTGTTGGAGGTCGCTGAGTAG
TGCGCGAGCAAAATTTAAGCTACAACAAGGCAAGGCTTGACCGACAATTGCATGAAGAATCTGCTTAGGG
TTAGGCGTTTTGCGCTGCTTCG
Features (pLannotate 1.2.2; 21 found; start..end, strand, type, name):
     27..406     +  enhancer       CMV enhancer: human cytomegalovirus immediate early enhancer
    407..610     +  promoter       CMV promoter: human cytomegalovirus (CMV) immediate early promoter
    606..639     +  LTR            5' LTR (truncated) (fragment): truncated 5' long terminal repeat (LTR) from HIV-1
    655..673     +  promoter       T7 promoter: promoter for bacteriophage T7 RNA polymerase
    712..1812    +  CDS            RNMT (fragment): MCES_HUMAN - Also known as KIAA0398. Experimental evidence at protein level: Swiss-Prot protein existence level 1. Catalytic subunit of the mRNA-capping methyltransferase RNMT:RAMAC complex that methylates the N7 position of the added guanosine to the 5'-cap structure of mRNAs (PubMed:9790902, PubMed:9705270, PubMed:10347220, PubMed:11114884, PubMed:22099306, PubMed:27422871). Binds RNA containing 5'-terminal GpppC (PubMed:11114884). From Homo sapiens (Human).
   1917..1935    -  promoter       SP6 promoter: promoter for bacteriophage SP6 RNA polymerase
   1961..2185    +  polyA_signal   bGH poly(A) signal: bovine growth hormone polyadenylation signal
   2189..2210    +  promoter       SV40 promoter (fragment): SV40 enhancer and early promoter
   2231..2659    +  rep_origin     f1 ori (sequence partly withheld): f1 bacteriophage origin of replication; arrow indicates direction of (+) strand synthesis
   2673..3002    +  promoter       SV40 promoter: SV40 enhancer and early promoter
   3069..3860    +  CDS            neo: KKA2_KLEPN - Also known as kan, nptII. Experimental evidence at protein level: Swiss-Prot protein existence level 1. Resistance to kanamycin, neomycin, paromomycin, ribostamycin, butirosin and gentamicin B. From Klebsiella pneumoniae.
   3884..4042    +  CDS            ble (fragment): BLE_KLEPN - Experimental evidence at protein level: Swiss-Prot protein existence level 1. Binding protein with a strong affinity to the bleomycin family of antibiotics. Binds to CL990; an antimitotic-antibiotic compound. From Klebsiella pneumoniae.
   4037..4158    +  polyA_signal   SV40 poly(A) signal: SV40 polyadenylation signal
   4231..4247    -  protein_bind   lac operator: The lac repressor binds to the lac operator to inhibit transcription in E. coli. This inhibition can be relieved by adding lactose or isopropyl-β-D-thiogalactopyranoside (IPTG). lac repressor encoded by lacI
   4255..4285    -  promoter       lac promoter: promoter for the E. coli lac operon
   4300..4321    -  protein_bind   CAP binding site: CAP binding activates transcription in the presence of cAMP. E. coli catabolite activator protein
   4334..4426    -  CDS            lacI (fragment): lac repressor; lacI; The lac repressor binds to the lac operator to inhibit transcription in E. coli. This inhibition can be relieved by adding lactose or isopropyl-β-D-thiogalactopyranoside (IPTG).
   4609..5197    -  rep_origin     ori: high-copy-number ColE1/pMB1/pBR322/pUC origin of replication
   5368..6228    -  CDS            AmpR: β-lactamase; bla; confers resistance to ampicillin, carbenicillin, and related antibiotics
   6229..6333    -  promoter       AmpR promoter: bla
   6392..6444    -  misc_feature   bom (fragment): basis of mobility region from pBR322
