[The description below was written by a language model from this plasmid's Addgene catalogue record and pLannotate feature annotations shown in this document.]
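Description:
pcDNA3-FLAG-RNMT 121-476 is a mammalian expression plasmid of about 6.6 kb built on the Invitrogen pcDNA3 backbone. It is propagated in E. coli from a high-copy ColE1/pUC-type origin under ampicillin selection (AmpR, β-lactamase with its own promoter). It also carries an f1 phage origin and remnants of lac regulatory sequence typical of this backbone. For selection in mammalian cells, an SV40 enhancer/early promoter drives the neomycin phosphotransferase gene, terminated by an SV40 polyadenylation signal, so transfected cells can be selected with G418.

The payload is a truncated human RNMT (RNA guanine-7 methyltransferase, the catalytic subunit of the cap methyltransferase that methylates the N7 position of the mRNA cap guanosine). Amino acids 2–120 are deleted, leaving residues 121–476, and a FLAG epitope is fused to the N-terminus for detection or immunoprecipitation. The FLAG tag is listed in the catalogue entry but is not annotated separately in the feature table, which marks only the RNMT fragment. Transcription is driven by the human CMV immediate-early enhancer and promoter and terminated by the bovine growth hormone polyadenylation signal. T7 and SP6 promoters flank the insert and serve as sequencing primer sites. The insert was placed at a KpnI site that was destroyed at both junctions, and the RNMT sequence came from an earlier bacterial His-tagged expression plasmid.

The short HIV-1 LTR and ble fragments called in the annotation are small partial matches rather than functional elements. The construct expresses an N-terminally truncated RNMT in mammalian cells, and the associated work concerns RNMT's role in methylating cytoplasmically recapped RNAs. The record does not state the specific purpose of this deletion.
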