Addgene plasmid #112707: pcDNA3-FLAG-RNMT 121-476
Purpose: Expresses N-terminally FLAG-tagged human RNMT 121-476 in mammalian cells
Depositing lab: Daniel Schoenberg. Depositing organization: Ohio State University. Publication: RNA guanine-7 methyltransferase catalyzes the methylation of cytoplasmically recapped RNAs. Trotman JB, Giltmier AJ, Mukherjee C, Schoenberg DR. Nucleic Acids Res. 2017 Oct 13;45(18):10726-10739. doi: 10.1093/nar/gkx801. PubMed 28981715.
Backbone
  Vector backbone: pcDNA3
  Backbone manufacturer: Invitrogen
  Backbone size w/o insert (bp): 5446
  Total vector size (bp): 6567
  Vector type: Mammalian Expression
  Selectable markers: Neomycin (select with G418)
Growth in bacteria
  Bacterial resistance: Ampicillin, 100 μg/mL
  Growth temperature: 37°C
  Growth strain: DH5alpha
  Copy number: High Copy
Gene/Insert
  Gene/Insert name: RNMT (alt names: RNA guanine-7 methyltransferase; Cap methyltransferase)
  Species: H. sapiens (human)
  Insert size (bp): 1131
  Mutation: deleted amino acids 2-120
  Entrez Gene: RNMT (a.k.a. CMT1, CMT1c, MET, Met, N7-MTase, RG7MT1, cm1p, hCMT1, hMet)
  Promoter: CMV
  Tag / fusion protein: FLAG (N terminal on insert)
  Cloning method: Restriction Enzyme; 5′ cloning site KpnI (destroyed during cloning); 3′ cloning site KpnI (destroyed during cloning)
  Sequencing primers: 5′ T7 promoter (TAATACGACTCACTATAGG); 3′ SP6 promoter (ATTTAGGTGACACTATAG)
Resource information
  A portion of this plasmid was derived from a plasmid made by: Source of RNMT sequence: pET16b-His-RNMT from Stuart Shuman, Sloan Kettering
Terms and licenses: Academic/Nonprofit Terms; Industry Terms: Not Available to Industry
How to cite: pcDNA3-FLAG-RNMT 121-476 was a gift from Daniel Schoenberg (Addgene plasmid # 112707 ; http://n2t.net/addgene:112707 ; RRID:Addgene_112707)
