>Addgene plasmid #112707 | pcDNA3-FLAG-RNMT 121-476 | depositor partial sequence | sequence record 212523 | Contains coding region
ATGGGCGACTACAAAGACGATGACGACAAGAGCAGCGGCCATATCGAAGGTCGTCATGATGGCACTCAAA
ATAAGAGAAAAATAGCACTTGAGGATGTTCCTGAAAAGCAGAAAAATCTGGAAGAAGGACACAGCTCAAC
AGTGGCTGCCCATTACAATGAACTTCAGGAAGTTGGTTTGGAGAAGCGTAGTCAAAGTCGTATTTTTTAC
CTAAGAAACTTTAATAATTGGATGAAAAGTGTTCTCATTGGAGAATTTTTGGAAAAGGTACGACAGAAGA
AAAAACGTGATATCACTGTTTTGGACCTGGGATGTGGTAAAGGTGGAGATTTGCTGAAATGGAAAAAAGG
AAGAATTAACAAGCTAGTTTGTACTGATATTGCCGATGTTTCTGTCAAACAGTGTCAGCAGCGGTATGAG
GACATGAAAAATCGTCGTGATAGTGAATATATTTTCAGTGCAGAATTTATAACTGCTGACAGCTCAAAGG
AACTTCTGATTGACAAATTTCGTGACCCACAAATGTGTTTTGACATCTGCAGTTGTCAGTTTGTCTGTCA
TTACTCATTTGAGTCTTATGAGCAGGCTGACATGATGCTGAGAAATGCGTGTGAGAGACTTAGCCCTGGG
GGCTATTTTATTGGTACTACTCCCAATAGCTTTGAATTGATAAGACGCCTTGAAGCTTCAGAAACAGAAT
CATTTGGAAATGAAATATATACTGTGAAATTTCAGAAGAAAGGAGATTATCCTTTATTTGGCTGCAAATA
TGACTTCAACTTGGAAGGTGTTGTGGATGTTCCTGAATTCTTGGTCTATTTTCCATTGCTAAATGAAATG
GCAAAGAAGTACAATATGAAACTAGTCTACAAAAAAACATTTCTGGAATTCTACGAAGAAAAGATTAAGA
ACAATGAAAATAAAATGCTCTTAAAACGAATGCAGGCCTTGGAGCCATATCCTGCAAATGAGAGTTCTAA
ACTTGTCTCTGAGAAGGTGGATGACTATGAACATGCAGCAAAGTACATGAAGAACAGTCAAGTAAGGTTA
CCTTTGGGAACCTTAAGTAAATCAGAATGGGAAGCTACAAGTATTTACTTGGTGTTTGCCTTTGAGAAAC
AGCAGTGATGACGAGCTCGGATCCACTAGTAACGGCCGCCAGTGTGCTGGAATTCTGCAGATATCCATCA
CACTGGCGGCCGCTCGAGCATGCA
